>Addgene plasmid #144568 | TFORF3092 | addgene full sequence | sequence record 404269 | Addgene NGS Result
TTAATGTAGTCTTATGCAATACTCTTGTAGTCTTGCAACATGGTAACGATGAGTTAGCAACATGCCTTAC
AAGGAGAGAAAAAGCACCGTGCATGCCGATTGGTGGAAGTAAGGTGGTACGATCGTGCCTTATTAGGAAG
GCAACAGACGGGTCTGACATGGATTGGACGAACCACTGAATTGCCGCATTGCAGAGATATTGTATTTAAG
TGCCTAGCTCGATACATAAACGGGTCTCTCTGGTTAGACCAGATCTGAGCCTGGGAGCTCTCTGGCTAAC
TAGGGAACCCACTGCTTAAGCCTCAATAAAGCTTGCCTTGAGTGCTTCAAGTAGTGTGTGCCCGTCTGTT
GTGTGACTCTGGTAACTAGAGATCCCTCAGACCCTTTTAGTCAGTGTGGAAAATCTCTAGCAGTGGCGCC
CGAACAGGGACTTGAAAGCGAAAGGGAAACCAGAGGAGCTCTCTCGACGCAGGACTCGGCTTGCTGAAGC
GCGCACGGCAAGAGGCGAGGGGCGGCGACTGGTGAGTACGCCAAAAATTTTGACTAGCGGAGGCTAGAAG
GAGAGAGATGGGTGCGAGAGCGTCAGTATTAAGCGGGGGAGAATTAGATCGCGATGGGAAAAAATTCGGT
TAAGGCCAGGGGGAAAGAAAAAATATAAATTAAAACATATAGTATGGGCAAGCAGGGAGCTAGAACGATT
CGCAGTTAATCCTGGCCTGTTAGAAACATCAGAAGGCTGTAGACAAATACTGGGACAGCTACAACCATCC
CTTCAGACAGGATCAGAAGAACTTAGATCATTATATAATACAGTAGCAACCCTCTATTGTGTGCATCAAA
GGATAGAGATAAAAGACACCAAGGAAGCTTTAGACAAGATAGAGGAAGAGCAAAACAAAAGTAAGACCAC
CGCACAGCAAGCGGCCGCTGATCTTCAGACCTGGAGGAGGAGATATGAGGGACAATTGGAGAAGTGAATT
ATATAAATATAAAGTAGTAAAAATTGAACCATTAGGAGTAGCACCCACCAAGGCAAAGAGAAGAGTGGTG
CAGAGAGAAAAAAGAGCAGTGGGAATAGGAGCTTTGTTCCTTGGGTTCTTGGGAGCAGCAGGAAGCACTA
TGGGCGCAGCGTCAATGACGCTGACGGTACAGGCCAGACAATTATTGTCTGGTATAGTGCAGCAGCAGAA
CAATTTGCTGAGGGCTATTGAGGCGCAACAGCATCTGTTGCAACTCACAGTCTGGGGCATCAAGCAGCTC
CAGGCAAGAATCCTGGCTGTGGAAAGATACCTAAAGGATCAACAGCTCCTGGGGATTTGGGGTTGCTCTG
GAAAACTCATTTGCACCACTGCTGTGCCTTGGAATGCTAGTTGGAGTAATAAATCTCTGGAACAGATTTG
GAATCACACGACCTGGATGGAGTGGGACAGAGAAATTAACAATTACACAAGCTTAATACACTCCTTAATT
GAAGAATCGCAAAACCAGCAAGAAAAGAATGAACAAGAATTATTGGAATTAGATAAATGGGCAAGTTTGT
GGAATTGGTTTAACATAACAAATTGGCTGTGGTATATAAAATTATTCATAATGATAGTAGGAGGCTTGGT
AGGTTTAAGAATAGTTTTTGCTGTACTTTCTATAGTGAATAGAGTTAGGCAGGGATATTCACCATTATCG
TTTCAGACCCACCTCCCAACCCCGAGGGGACCCATGCATTGCATCTCAATTAGTCAGCAACCAGGTGTGG
AAAGTCCCCAGGCTCCCCAGCAGGCAGAAGTATGCAAAGCATGCGTCTCAATTAGTCAGCAACCATAGTC
CCGCCCCTAACTCCGCCCATCCCGCCCCTAACTCCGCCCAGTTCCGCCCATTCTCCGCCCCATGGCTGAC
TAATTTTTTTTATTTATGCAGAGGCCGAGGCCGCCTCGGCCTCTGAGCTATTCCAGAAGTAGTGAGGAGG
CTTTTTTGGAGGCCTAGGCTTTTGCAAAAAGCTTTCTAGAGGTACCACCGGAGCTTACCATGACCGAGTA
CAAGCCCACGGTGCGCCTCGCCACCCGCGACGACGTCCCCAGGGCCGTACGCACCCTCGCCGCCGCGTTC
GCCGACTACCCCGCCACGCGCCACACCGTCGATCCGGACCGCCACATCGAGCGGGTCACCGAGCTGCAAG
AACTCTTCCTCACGCGCGTCGGGCTCGACATCGGCAAGGTGTGGGTCGCGGACGACGGCGCCGCCGTGGC
GGTCTGGACCACGCCGGAGAGCGTCGAAGCGGGGGCGGTGTTCGCCGAGATCGGCCCGCGCATGGCCGAG
TTGAGCGGTTCCCGGCTGGCCGCGCAGCAACAGATGGAAGGCCTCCTGGCGCCGCACCGGCCCAAGGAGC
CCGCGTGGTTCCTGGCCACCGTCGGCGTCTCGCCCGACCACCAGGGCAAGGGTCTGGGCAGCGCCGTCGT
GCTCCCCGGAGTGGAGGCGGCCGAGCGCGCCGGGGTGCCCGCCTTCCTGGAGACCTCCGCGCCCCGCAAC
CTCCCCTTCTACGAGCGGCTCGGCTTCACCGTCACCGCCGACGTCGAGGTGCCCGAAGGACCGCGCACCT
GGTGCATGACCCGCAAGCCCGGTGCCAGTTAACGAATTCTAGATCTTGAGACAAATGGCAGTATTCATCC
ACAATTTTAAAAGAAAAGGGGGGATTGGGGGGTACAGTGCAGGGGAAAGAATAGTAGACATAATAGCAAC
AGACATACAAACTAAAGAATTACAAAAACAAATTACAAAAATTCAAAATTTTCGGGTTTATTACAGGGAC
AGCAGAGATCCACTTTGGCGCCGGCTCGAGGCCTGCAGGTGCAAAGATGGATAAAGTTTTAAACAGAGAG
GAATCTTTGCAGCTAATGGACCTTCTAGGTCTTGAAAGGAGTGGGAATTGGCTCCGGTGCCCGTCAGTGG
GCAGAGCGCACATCGCCCACAGTCCCCGAGAAGTTGGGGGGAGGGGTCGGCAATTGAACCGGTGCCTAGA
GAAGGTGGCGCGGGGTAAACTGGGAAAGTGATGTCGTGTACTGGCTCCGCCTTTTTCCCGAGGGTGGGGG
AGAACCGTATATAAGTGCAGTAGTCGCCGTGAACGTTCTTTTTCGCAACGGGTTTGCCGCCAGAACACAG
GTAAGTGCCGTGTGTGGTTCCCGCGGGCCTGGCCTCTTTACGGGTTATGGCCCTTGCGTGCCTTGAATTA
CTTCCACCTGGCTGCAGTACGTGATTCTTGATCCCGAGCTTCGGGTTGGAAGTGGGTGGGAGAGTTCGAG
GCCTTGCGCTTAAGGAGCCCCTTCGCCTCGTGCTTGAGTTGAGGCCTGGCCTGGGCGCTGGGGCCGCCGC
GTGCGAATCTGGTGGCACCTTCGCGCCTGTCTCGCTGCTTTCGATAAGTCTCTAGCCATTTAAAATTTTT
GATGACCTGCTGCGACGCTTTTTTTCTGGCAAGATAGTCTTGTAAATGCGGGCCAAGATCTGCACACTGG
TATTTCGGTTTTTGGGGCCGCGGGCGGCGACGGGGCCCGTGCGTCCCAGCGCACATGTTCGGCGAGGCGG
GGCCTGCGAGCGCGGCCACCGAGAATCGGACGGGGGTAGTCTCAAGCTGGCCGGCCTGCTCTGGTGCCTG
GCCTCGCGCCGCCGTGTATCGCCCCGCCCTGGGCGGCAAGGCTGGCCCGGTCGGCACCAGTTGCGTGAGC
GGAAAGATGGCCGCTTCCCGGCCCTGCTGCAGGGAGCTCAAAATGGAGGACGCGGCGCTCGGGAGAGCGG
GCGGGTGAGTCACCCACACAAAGGAAAAGGGCCTTTCCGTCCTCAGCCGTCGCTTCATGTGACTCCACGG
AGTACCGGGCGCCGTCCAGGCACCTCGATTAGTTCTCGAGCTTTTGGAGTACGTCGTCTTTAGGTTGGGG
GGAGGGGTTTTATGCGATGGAGTTTCCCCACACTGAGTGGGTGGAGACTGAAGTTAGGCCAGCTTGGCAC
TTGATGTAATTCTCCTTGGAATTTGCCCTTTTTGAGTTTGGATCTTGGTTCATTCTCAAGCCTCAGACAG
TGGTTCAAAGTTTTTTTCTTCCATTTCAGGTGTCGTGAGGCTAGCATCGATTGATCAACAAGTTTGTACA
AAAAAGTTGGCATGGCGGCCCCCTATCCCGGCAGTGGCGGCGGAAGCGAGGTCAAATGCGTGGGAGGCCG
CGGCGCCAGCGTCCCCTGGGACTTTCTACCCGGGCTGATGGTCAAGGCGCCGTCCGGACCGTGCCTGCAG
GCGCAGCGCAAGGAGAAGTCCCGGAACGCGGCGCGCTCGCGGCGCGGGAAGGAGAACCTGGAGTTCTTCG
AGCTGGCCAAGCTTCTCCCGCTGCCCGGCGCCATCTCCAGCCAGCTGGACAAGGCTTCCATCGTGCGCCT
CAGCGTCACCTACCTCCGCCTGCGCCGGTTCGCCGCTCTGGGGGCGCCGCCCTGGGGGCTGAGAGCCGCG
GGGCCGCCAGCTGGCCTCGCCCCAGGCCGCCGCGGCCCCGCAGCGCTGGTCTCCGAAGTCTTCGAGCAGC
ACCTGGGAGGTCACATCTTGCAGTCCCTGGATGGCTTTGTGTTCGCCTTGAACCAGGAAGGAAAATTCCT
CTACATCTCAGAGACAGTCTCCATCTATCTGGGTCTCTCACAGGTGGAGATGACGGGCAGCAGCGTCTTC
GACTACATTCACCCTGGGGACCACTCAGAGGTGCTGGAGCAACTGGGGCTGCGGACGCCGACGCCCGGCC
CCCCAACCCCGCCCTCCGTCTCCTCTTCCTCCTCCTCTTCCTCTTCGCTTGCAGATACCCCCGAGATCGA
GGCCAGCCTCACCAAGGTGCCCCCCTCCTCCCTGGTCCAGGAGCGCTCCTTCTTTGTCCGCATGAAATCC
ACGCTCACCAAGAGGGGGCTGCACGTCAAGGCCTCAGGGTACAAGGTCATCCACGTGACTGGGCGCCTTC
GGGCCCACGCCCTGGGCCTTGTGGCCCTCGGGCACACGTTGCCCCCGGCCCCCCTGGCTGAGCTGCCACT
CCATGGACACATGATCGTCTTCCGTCTCAGCCTGGGTCTCACCATCCTTGCTTGTGAGAGCAGAGTCAGC
GACCACATGGACCTGGGGCCCTCAGAGCTGGTGGGCCGCAGCTGCTACCAGTTTGTCCACGGACAGGACG
CCACGAGGATCCGCCAGAGCCACGTGGACTTGCTGGACAAGGGTCAGGTGATGACTGGTTACTACCGTTG
GCTGCAGCGTGCCGGGGGCTTCGTGTGGCTGCAGTCTGTGGCCACAGTGGCTGGGAGCGGGAAGAGCCCC
GGGGAGCACCATGTGCTTTGGGTCAGCCACGTGCTCAGCCAAGCCGAGGGTGGCCAAACTCCTTTGGATG
CCTTCCAGCTTCCAGCCAGCGTGGCCTGTGAGGAGGCATCCAGCCCGGGGCCAGAGCCCACAGAGCCGGA
GCCTCCGACGGAAGGGAAGCAGGCTGCCCCAGCGGAGAACGAGGCCCCCCAGACCCAGGGCAAACGCATC
AAAGTGGAGCCCGGCCCGAGGGAAACCAAAGGCTCCGAGGACAGTGGCGACGAGGATCCCTCCAGCCACC
CGGCCACACCGAGGCCCGAGTTCACCTCTGTCATCCGGGCAGGGGTCCTGAAGCAGGATCCGGTGCGGCC
ATGGGGCCTGGCGCCTCCCGGGGACCCCCCGCCCACCCTCCTGCACGCGGGCTTCCTGCCGCCGGTGGTG
CGGGGCCTGTGCACACCCGGCACCATCCGCTACGGCCCCGCGGAGCTGGGCCTGGTGTACCCGCACCTGC
AGAGGCTGGGTCCGGGCCCCGCGCTCCCGGAGGCCTTTTACCCGCCCCTGGGCCTGCCCTACCCGGGGCC
CGCGGGCACCAGGCTGCCGCGGAAGGGGGACTGCCCAACTTTCTTGTACAAAGTGGTTGATATCGGTAAG
CCTATCCCTAACCCTCTCCTCGGTCTCGATTCTACGTAGTAATGAACTAGTCCGTAACTTGAAAGTATTT
CGATTTCTTGGCTTTATATATCTTGTGGAAAGGACGAATCTCGCGCCACCCTAAGAATCAAACGCGTTAA
GTCGACAATCAACCTCTGGATTACAAAATTTGTGAAAGATTGACTGGTATTCTTAACTATGTTGCTCCTT
TTACGCTATGTGGATACGCTGCTTTAATGCCTTTGTATCATGCTATTGCTTCCCGTATGGCTTTCATTTT
CTCCTCCTTGTATAAATCCTGGTTGCTGTCTCTTTATGAGGAGTTGTGGCCCGTTGTCAGGCAACGTGGC
GTGGTGTGCACTGTGTTTGCTGACGCAACCCCCACTGGTTGGGGCATTGCCACCACCTGTCAGCTCCTTT
CCGGGACTTTCGCTTTCCCCCTCCCTATTGCCACGGCGGAACTCATCGCCGCCTGCCTTGCCCGCTGCTG
GACAGGGGCTCGGCTGTTGGGCACTGACAATTCCGTGGTGTTGTCGGGGAAATCATCGTCCTTTCCTTGG
CTGCTCGCCTGTGTTGCCACCTGGATTCTGCGCGGGACGTCCTTCTGCTACGTCCCTTCGGCCCTCAATC
CAGCGGACCTTCCTTCCCGCGGCCTGCTGCCGGCTCTGCGGCCTCTTCCGCGTCTTCGCCTTCGCCCTCA
GACGAGTCGGATCTCCCTTTGGGCCGCCTCCCCGCGTCGACTTTAAGACCAATGACTTACAAGGCAGCTG
TAGATCTTAGCCACTTTTTAAAAGAAAAGGGGGGACTGGAAGGGCTAATTCACTCCCAACGAAGACAAGA
TCTGCTTTTTGCTTGTACTGGGTCTCTCTGGTTAGACCAGATCTGAGCCTGGGAGCTCTCTGGCTAACTA
GGGAACCCACTGCTTAAGCCTCAATAAAGCTTGCCTTGAGTGCTTCAAGTAGTGTGTGCCCGTCTGTTGT
GTGACTCTGGTAACTAGAGATCCCTCAGACCCTTTTAGTCAGTGTGGAAAATCTCTAGCAGTACGTATAG
TAGTTCATGTCATCTTATTATTCAGTATTTATAACTTGCAAAGAAATGAATATCAGAGAGTGAGAGGAAC
TTGTTTATTGCAGCTTATAATGGTTACAAATAAAGCAATAGCATCACAAATTTCACAAATAAAGCATTTT
TTTCACTGCATTCTAGTTGTGGTTTGTCCAAACTCATCAATGTATCTTATCATGTCTGGCTCTAGCTATC
CCGCCCCTAACTCCGCCCATCCCGCCCCTAACTCCGCCCAGTTCCGCCCATTCTCCGCCCCATGGCTGAC
TAATTTTTTTTATTTATGCAGAGGCCGAGGCCGCCTCGGCCTCTGAGCTATTCCAGAAGTAGTGAGGAGG
CTTTTTTGGAGGCCTAGGGACGTACCCAATTCGCCCTATAGTGAGTCGTATTACGCGCGCTCACTGGCCG
TCGTTTTACAACGTCGTGACTGGGAAAACCCTGGCGTTACCCAACTTAATCGCCTTGCAGCACATCCCCC
TTTCGCCAGCTGGCGTAATAGCGAAGAGGCCCGCACCGATCGCCCTTCCCAACAGTTGCGCAGCCTGAAT
GGCGAATGGG
[124 nt withheld, positions 7571-7694]
C
[91 nt withheld, positions 7696-7786]
A
[49 nt withheld, positions 7788-7836]
CCTTTGACGTTGGAGTCCACGTTCTTT
[37 nt withheld, positions 7864-7900]
ACCCTATCTCGGTCTATTCTTTTGATTTATAAGGGATTTTGCCGATTTCGGCCTATTGGTTAAAAAATGA
GCTGATTTAACAAAAATTTAACGCGAATTTTAACAAAATATTAACGCTTACAATTTAGGTGGCACTTTTC
GGGGAAATGTGCGCGGAACCCCTATTTGTTTATTTTTCTAAATACATTCAAATATGTATCCGCTCATGAG
ACAATAACCCTGATAAATGCTTCAATAATATTGAAAAAGGAAGAGTATGAGTATTCAACATTTCCGTGTC
GCCCTTATTCCCTTTTTTGCGGCATTTTGCCTTCCTGTTTTTGCTCACCCAGAAACGCTGGTGAAAGTAA
AAGATGCTGAAGATCAGTTGGGTGCACGAGTGGGTTACATCGAACTGGATCTCAACAGCGGTAAGATCCT
TGAGAGTTTTCGCCCCGAAGAACGTTTTCCAATGATGAGCACTTTTAAAGTTCTGCTATGTGGCGCGGTA
TTATCCCGTATTGACGCCGGGCAAGAGCAACTCGGTCGCCGCATACACTATTCTCAGAATGACTTGGTTG
AGTACTCACCAGTCACAGAAAAGCATCTTACGGATGGCATGACAGTAAGAGAATTATGCAGTGCTGCCAT
AACCATGAGTGATAACACTGCGGCCAACTTACTTCTGACAACGATCGGAGGACCGAAGGAGCTAACCGCT
TTTTTGCACAACATGGGGGATCATGTAACTCGCCTTGATCGTTGGGAACCGGAGCTGAATGAAGCCATAC
CAAACGACGAGCGTGACACCACGATGCCTGTAGCAATGGCAACAACGTTGCGCAAACTATTAACTGGCGA
ACTACTTACTCTAGCTTCCCGGCAACAATTAATAGACTGGATGGAGGCGGATAAAGTTGCAGGACCACTT
CTGCGCTCGGCCCTTCCGGCTGGCTGGTTTATTGCTGATAAATCTGGAGCCGGTGAGCGTGGGTCTCGCG
GTATCATTGCAGCACTGGGGCCAGATGGTAAGCCCTCCCGTATCGTAGTTATCTACACGACGGGGAGTCA
GGCAACTATGGATGAACGAAATAGACAGATCGCTGAGATAGGTGCCTCACTGATTAAGCATTGGTAACTG
TCAGACCAAGTTTACTCATATATACTTTAGATTGATTTAAAACTTCATTTTTAATTTAAAAGGATCTAGG
TGAAGATCCTTTTTGATAATCTCATGACCAAAATCCCTTAACGTGAGTTTTCGTTCCACTGAGCGTCAGA
CCCCGTAGAAAAGATCAAAGGATCTTCTTGAGATCCTTTTTTTCTGCGCGTAATCTGCTGCTTGCAAACA
AAAAAACCACCGCTACCAGCGGTGGTTTGTTTGCCGGATCAAGAGCTACCAACTCTTTTTCCGAAGGTAA
CTGGCTTCAGCAGAGCGCAGATACCAAATACTGTTCTTCTAGTGTAGCCGTAGTTAGGCCACCACTTCAA
GAACTCTGTAGCACCGCCTACATACCTCGCTCTGCTAATCCTGTTACCAGTGGCTGCTGCCAGTGGCGAT
AAGTCGTGTCTTACCGGGTTGGACTCAAGACGATAGTTACCGGATAAGGCGCAGCGGTCGGGCTGAACGG
GGGGTTCGTGCACACAGCCCAGCTTGGAGCGAACGACCTACACCGAACTGAGATACCTACAGCGTGAGCT
ATGAGAAAGCGCCACGCTTCCCGAAGGGAGAAAGGCGGACAGGTATCCGGTAAGCGGCAGGGTCGGAACA
GGAGAGCGCACGAGGGAGCTTCCAGGGGGAAACGCCTGGTATCTTTATAGTCCTGTCGGGTTTCGCCACC
TCTGACTTGAGCGTCGATTTTTGTGATGCTCGTCAGGGGGGCGGAGCCTATGGAAAAACGCCAGCAACGC
GGCCTTTTTACGGTTCCTGGCCTTTTGCTGGCCTTTTGCTCACATGTTCTTTCCTGCGTTATCCCCTGAT
TCTGTGGATAACCGTATTACCGCCTTTGAGTGAGCTGATACCGCTCGCCGCAGCCGAACGACCGAGCGCA
GCGAGTCAGTGAGCGAGGAAGCGGAAGAGCGCCCAATACGCAAACCGCCTCTCCCCGCGCGTTGGCCGAT
TCATTAATGCAGCTGGCACGACAGGTTTCCCGACTGGAAAGCGGGCAGTGAGCGCAACGCAATTAATGTG
AGTTAGCTCACTCATTAGGCACCCCAGGCTTTACACTTTATGCTTCCGGCTCGTATGTTGTGTGGAATTG
TGAGCGGATAACAATTTCACACAGGAAACAGCTATGACCATGATTACGCCAAGCGCGCAATTAACCCTCA
CTAAAGGGAACAAAAGCTGGAGCTGCAAGC
Features (pLannotate 1.2.2; 34 found; start..end, strand, type, name):
      5..231     +  promoter       RSV promoter: Rous sarcoma virus enhancer/promoter
    232..412     +  LTR            5' LTR (truncated): truncated 5' long terminal repeat (LTR) from HIV-1
    459..584     +  misc_feature   HIV-1 Ψ: packaging signal of human immunodeficiency virus type 1
    568..931     +  CDS            HIV-1 gag (fragment): gag protein from human immunodeficiency virus 1; gag
   1077..1310    +  misc_feature   RRE: The Rev response element (RRE) of HIV-1 allows for Rev-dependent mRNA export from the nucleus to the cytoplasm.
   1687..1713    +  CDS            Rev (fragment): human immunodeficiency virus 1 (HIV-1) Rev protein; rev; enhances nuclear export of unspliced and incompletely spliced viral mRNAs
   1720..1743    +  promoter       SV40 promoter (fragment): SV40 early promoter
   1744..1815    +  promoter       SV40 promoter (fragment): SV40 enhancer and early promoter
   1839..1974    +  rep_origin     SV40 ori: SV40 origin of replication
   2020..2616    +  CDS            PuroR (fragment): puromycin N-acetyltransferase; pac from Streptomyces; confers resistance to puromycin
   2665..2782    +  misc_feature   cPPT/CTS: central polypurine tract and central termination sequence of HIV-1
   2847..2913    +  CDS            small t antigen (fragment): SV40 (simian virus 40) small t antigen
   2920..4098    +  promoter       EF-1α promoter: strong constitutive promoter for human elongation factor EF-1α
   4119..4136    +  protein_bind   attB1 (fragment): mutant version of attB; core recombination site for the Gateway® BP reaction BP Clonase™
   4142..5911    +  CDS            NPAS1: NPAS1_HUMAN - Also known as BHLHE11, MOP5, PASD5. Experimental evidence at transcript level: Swiss-Prot protein existence level 2. May control regulatory pathways relevant to schizophrenia and to psychotic illness. May play a role in late central nervous system development by modulating EPO expression in response to cellular oxygen level (By similarity). Forms a heterodimer that binds core DNA sequence 5'-TACGTG-3' within the hypoxia response element (HRE) leading to transcriptional repression on its target gene TH (By similarity). From Homo sapiens (Human).
   5914..5937    -  protein_bind   attB2: mutant version of attB; recombination site for the Gateway® BP reaction BP Clonase™
   5945..5986    +  CDS            V5 tag: epitope tag from simian virus 5
   6002..6055    +  promoter       U6 promoter (fragment): RNA polymerase III promoter for human U6 snRNA
   6097..6685    +  misc_feature   WPRE: woodchuck hepatitis virus posttranscriptional regulatory element
   6736..6755    +  misc_feature   cPPT/CTS (fragment): central polypurine tract and central termination sequence of HIV-1
   6757..6990    +  LTR            3' LTR (ΔU3): self-inactivating 3' long terminal repeat (LTR) from HIV-1
   7068..7189    +  polyA_signal   SV40 poly(A) signal: SV40 polyadenylation signal
   7229..7364    +  rep_origin     SV40 ori: SV40 origin of replication
   7385..7403    -  promoter       T7 promoter: promoter for bacteriophage T7 RNA polymerase
   7411..7566    +  CDS            lacZα (fragment): LacZα fragment of β-galactosidase; lacZ fragment
   7571..7999    +  rep_origin     f1 ori (sequence partly withheld): f1 bacteriophage origin of replication; arrow indicates direction of (+) strand synthesis
   8052..8156    +  promoter       AmpR promoter: bla
   8157..9017    +  CDS            AmpR: β-lactamase; bla; confers resistance to ampicillin, carbenicillin, and related antibiotics
   9188..9776    +  rep_origin     ori: high-copy-number ColE1/pMB1/pBR322/pUC origin of replication
   9959..10051   +  CDS            lacI (fragment): lac repressor; lacI; The lac repressor binds to the lac operator to inhibit transcription in E. coli. This inhibition can be relieved by adding lactose or isopropyl-β-D-thiogalactopyranoside (IPTG).
  10064..10085   +  protein_bind   CAP binding site: CAP binding activates transcription in the presence of cAMP. E. coli catabolite activator protein
  10100..10130   +  promoter       lac promoter: promoter for the E. coli lac operon
  10138..10154   +  protein_bind   lac operator: The lac repressor binds to the lac operator to inhibit transcription in E. coli. This inhibition can be relieved by adding lactose or isopropyl-β-D-thiogalactopyranoside (IPTG). lac repressor encoded by lacI
  10199..10217   +  promoter       T3 promoter: promoter for bacteriophage T3 RNA polymerase
