[The description below was written by a language model from this plasmid's Addgene catalogue record and pLannotate feature annotations shown in this document.]
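Description:
TFORF3092 is a lentiviral mammalian expression plasmid built on the pLX_TRC317 backbone. It belongs to a barcoded transcription factor ORF collection designed for pooled overexpression screens. It is propagated in E. coli through a high-copy ColE1/pUC-type origin with ampicillin selection (AmpR), and it also carries an f1 origin and remnants of a lac/T7/T3 cloning region. The depositor notes that the plasmid may recombine in bacteria, as is common for LTR-containing vectors. The annotated sequence record spans 10,240 nt, matching the stated backbone plus insert.

The viral portion has a third-generation, self-inactivating layout. An RSV promoter drives a truncated HIV-1 5' LTR, followed by the Ψ packaging signal with a gag fragment, the RRE for Rev-dependent export of the genomic RNA, a cPPT/CTS element, WPRE to boost transcript expression, and a ΔU3 3' LTR followed by an SV40 polyadenylation signal.

Two expression units lie between the LTRs. An SV40 early promoter drives puromycin N-acetyltransferase for selecting transduced cells. An EF-1α promoter drives the human NPAS1 open reading frame (also known as MOP5, PASD5 or bHLHe11), a bHLH-PAS transcription factor. The ORF was inserted by Gateway cloning and is flanked by attB1 and attB2 sites, with a C-terminal V5 epitope tag for detection.

According to the catalogue entry, each construct in the collection carries a unique 24-bp barcode that identifies the ORF in pooled screens. This barcode is not annotated as a separate feature in the table. The plasmid is typically used to produce lentivirus for stable NPAS1 overexpression, for example in directed differentiation screens.
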