Addgene plasmid #144568: TFORF3092
Purpose: Lentiviral vector for overexpressing transcription factor ORFs with unique 24-bp barcodes. Barcodes facilitate identification of transcription factors in pooled screens.
Depositing lab: Feng Zhang. Depositing organization: Broad Institute. Publication: A transcription factor atlas of directed differentiation. Joung J, Ma S, Tay T, Geiger-Schuller KR, Kirchgatterer PC, Verdine VK, Guo B, Arias-Garcia MA, Allen WE, Singh A, Kuksenko O, Abudayyeh OO, Gootenberg JS, Fu Z, Macrae RK, Buenrostro JD, Regev A, Zhang F. Cell. 2023 Jan 5;186(1):209-229.e26. doi: 10.1016/j.cell.2022.11.026. PubMed 36608654.
Backbone
  Vector backbone: pLX_TRC317
  Backbone manufacturer: Broad Institute Genetic Perturbation Platform
  Backbone size w/o insert (bp): 8264
  Vector type: Mammalian Expression, Lentiviral
  Selectable markers: Puromycin
Growth in bacteria
  Bacterial resistance: Ampicillin, 100 μg/mL
  Growth temperature: 37°C
  Growth strain: NEB Stable
  Copy number: High Copy
Gene/Insert
  Gene/Insert name: NPAS1
  Species: H. sapiens (human)
  Insert size (bp): 1976
  Entrez Gene: NPAS1 (a.k.a. MOP5, PASD5, bHLHe11)
  Promoter: EF1a
  Tag / fusion protein: V5 (C terminal on insert)
  Cloning method: Gateway Cloning
  Sequencing primers: 5′ GGGTGGAGACTGAAGTTAGGCCAG; 3′ CACATAGCGTAAAAGGAGCAACATAG
Resource information
  A portion of this plasmid was derived from a plasmid made by: Broad Institute Genetic Perturbation Platform
Terms and licenses: Academic/Nonprofit Terms; Industry Terms: Not Available to Industry
Depositor comments: NM_002517.3 Please test multiple small colonies in case of plasmid recombination. To make this collection available in a timely manner, a portion of this collection was not fully sequenced by Addgene. If an Addgene verified full plasmid sequence is not available, please contact us prior to placing an order to request the full sequence.
How to cite: TFORF3092 was a gift from Feng Zhang (Addgene plasmid # 144568 ; http://n2t.net/addgene:144568 ; RRID:Addgene_144568)
