>Addgene plasmid #144568 | TFORF3092 | depositor partial sequence | sequence record 285819 | Insert
ATCGATTGATCAACAAGTTTGTACAAAAAAGTTGGCATGGCGGCCCCCTATCCCGGCAGTGGCGGCGGAA
GCGAGGTCAAATGCGTGGGAGGCCGCGGCGCCAGCGTCCCCTGGGACTTTCTACCCGGGCTGATGGTCAA
GGCGCCGTCCGGACCGTGCCTGCAGGCGCAGCGCAAGGAGAAGTCCCGGAACGCGGCGCGCTCGCGGCGC
GGGAAGGAGAACCTGGAGTTCTTCGAGCTGGCCAAGCTTCTCCCGCTGCCCGGCGCCATCTCCAGCCAGC
TGGACAAGGCTTCCATCGTGCGCCTCAGCGTCACCTACCTCCGCCTGCGCCGGTTCGCCGCTCTGGGGGC
GCCGCCCTGGGGGCTGAGAGCCGCGGGGCCGCCAGCTGGCCTCGCCCCAGGCCGCCGCGGCCCCGCAGCG
CTGGTCTCCGAAGTCTTCGAGCAGCACCTGGGAGGTCACATCTTGCAGTCCCTGGATGGCTTTGTGTTCG
CCTTGAACCAGGAAGGAAAATTCCTCTACATCTCAGAGACAGTCTCCATCTATCTGGGTCTCTCACAGGT
GGAGATGACGGGCAGCAGCGTCTTCGACTACATTCACCCTGGGGACCACTCAGAGGTGCTGGAGCAACTG
GGGCTGCGGACGCCGACGCCCGGCCCCCCAACCCCGCCCTCCGTCTCCTCTTCCTCCTCCTCTTCCTCTT
CGCTTGCAGATACCCCCGAGATCGAGGCCAGCCTCACCAAGGTGCCCCCCTCCTCCCTGGTCCAGGAGCG
CTCCTTCTTTGTCCGCATGAAATCCACGCTCACCAAGAGGGGGCTGCACGTCAAGGCCTCAGGGTACAAG
GTCATCCACGTGACTGGGCGCCTTCGGGCCCACGCCCTGGGCCTTGTGGCCCTCGGGCACACGTTGCCCC
CGGCCCCCCTGGCTGAGCTGCCACTCCATGGACACATGATCGTCTTCCGTCTCAGCCTGGGTCTCACCAT
CCTTGCTTGTGAGAGCAGAGTCAGCGACCACATGGACCTGGGGCCCTCAGAGCTGGTGGGCCGCAGCTGC
TACCAGTTTGTCCACGGACAGGACGCCACGAGGATCCGCCAGAGCCACGTGGACTTGCTGGACAAGGGTC
AGGTGATGACTGGTTACTACCGTTGGCTGCAGCGTGCCGGGGGCTTCGTGTGGCTGCAGTCTGTGGCCAC
AGTGGCTGGGAGCGGGAAGAGCCCCGGGGAGCACCATGTGCTTTGGGTCAGCCACGTGCTCAGCCAAGCC
GAGGGTGGCCAAACTCCTTTGGATGCCTTCCAGCTTCCAGCCAGCGTGGCCTGTGAGGAGGCATCCAGCC
CGGGGCCAGAGCCCACAGAGCCGGAGCCTCCGACGGAAGGGAAGCAGGCTGCCCCAGCGGAGAACGAGGC
CCCCCAGACCCAGGGCAAACGCATCAAAGTGGAGCCCGGCCCGAGGGAAACCAAAGGCTCCGAGGACAGT
GGCGACGAGGATCCCTCCAGCCACCCGGCCACACCGAGGCCCGAGTTCACCTCTGTCATCCGGGCAGGGG
TCCTGAAGCAGGATCCGGTGCGGCCATGGGGCCTGGCGCCTCCCGGGGACCCCCCGCCCACCCTCCTGCA
CGCGGGCTTCCTGCCGCCGGTGGTGCGGGGCCTGTGCACACCCGGCACCATCCGCTACGGCCCCGCGGAG
CTGGGCCTGGTGTACCCGCACCTGCAGAGGCTGGGTCCGGGCCCCGCGCTCCCGGAGGCCTTTTACCCGC
CCCTGGGCCTGCCCTACCCGGGGCCCGCGGGCACCAGGCTGCCGCGGAAGGGGGACTGCCCAACTTTCTT
GTACAAAGTGGTTGATATCGGTAAGCCTATCCCTAACCCTCTCCTCGGTCTCGATTCTACGTAGTAATGA
ACTAGTCCGTAACTTGAAAGTATTTCGATTTCTTGGCTTTATATATCTTGTGGAAAGGACGAATCTCGCG
CCACCCTAAGAATCAA
