>Addgene plasmid #144568 | TFORF3092 | depositor partial sequence | sequence record 285820 | Barcode
ATCTCGCGCCACCCTAAGAATCAA
